>Addgene plasmid #244208 | SM270_EF1A-dHyperLbCas12a-4xSID-T2A-EGFP | addgene full sequence | sequence record 486072 | Addgene NGS Result
GTCGACGGATCGGGAGATCTCCCGATCCCCTATGGTGCACTCTCAGTACAATCTGCTCTGATGCCGCATA
GTTAAGCCAGTATCTGCTCCCTGCTTGTGTGTTGGAGGTCGCTGAGTAGTGCGCGAGCAAAATTTAAGCT
ACAACAAGGCAAGGCTTGACCGACAATTGCATGAAGAATCTGCTTAGGGTTAGGCGTTTTGCGCTGCTTC
GCGATGTACGGGCCAGATATACGCGTTGACATTGATTATTGACTAGTTATTAATAGTAATCAATTACGGG
GTCATTAGTTCATAGCCCATATATGGAGTTCCGCGTTACATAACTTACGGTAAATGGCCCGCCTGGCTGA
CCGCCCAACGACCCCCGCCCATTGACGTCAATAATGACGTATGTTCCCATAGTAACGCCAATAGGGACTT
TCCATTGACGTCAATGGGTGGAGTATTTACGGTAAACTGCCCACTTGGCAGTACATCAAGTGTATCATAT
GCCAAGTACGCCCCCTATTGACGTCAATGACGGTAAATGGCCCGCCTGGCATTATGCCCAGTACATGACC
TTATGGGACTTTCCTACTTGGCAGTACATCTACGTATTAGTCATCGCTATTACCATGGTGATGCGGTTTT
GGCAGTACATCAATGGGCGTGGATAGCGGTTTGACTCACGGGGATTTCCAAGTCTCCACCCCATTGACGT
CAATGGGAGTTTGTTTTGGCACCAAAATCAACGGGACTTTCCAAAATGTCGTAACAACTCCGCCCCATTG
ACGCAAATGGGCGGTAGGCGTGTACGGTGGGAGGTCTATATAAGCAGCGCGTTTTGCCTGTACTGGGTCT
CTCTGGTTAGACCAGATCTGAGCCTGGGAGCTCTCTGGCTAACTAGGGAACCCACTGCTTAAGCCTCAAT
AAAGCTTGCCTTGAGTGCTTCAAGTAGTGTGTGCCCGTCTGTTGTGTGACTCTGGTAACTAGAGATCCCT
CAGACCCTTTTAGTCAGTGTGGAAAATCTCTAGCAGTGGCGCCCGAACAGGGACTTGAAAGCGAAAGGGA
AACCAGAGGAGCTCTCTCGACGCAGGACTCGGCTTGCTGAAGCGCGCACGGCAAGAGGCGAGGGGCGGCG
ACTGGTGAGTACGCCAAAAATTTTGACTAGCGGAGGCTAGAAGGAGAGAGATGGGTGCGAGAGCGTCAGT
ATTAAGCGGGGGAGAATTAGATCGCGATGGGAAAAAATTCGGTTAAGGCCAGGGGGAAAGAAAAAATATA
AATTAAAACATATAGTATGGGCAAGCAGGGAGCTAGAACGATTCGCAGTTAATCCTGGCCTGTTAGAAAC
ATCAGAAGGCTGTAGACAAATACTGGGACAGCTACAACCATCCCTTCAGACAGGATCAGAAGAACTTAGA
TCATTATATAATACAGTAGCAACCCTCTATTGTGTGCATCAAAGGATAGAGATAAAAGACACCAAGGAAG
CTTTAGACAAGATAGAGGAAGAGCAAAACAAAAGTAAGACCACCGCACAGCAAGCGGCCGCTGATCTTCA
GACCTGGAGGAGGAGATATGAGGGACAATTGGAGAAGTGAATTATATAAATATAAAGTAGTAAAAATTGA
ACCATTAGGAGTAGCACCCACCAAGGCAAAGAGAAGAGTGGTGCAGAGAGAAAAAAGAGCAGTGGGAATA
GGAGCTTTGTTCCTTGGGTTCTTGGGAGCAGCAGGAAGCACTATGGGCGCAGCGTCAATGACGCTGACGG
TACAGGCCAGACAATTATTGTCTGGTATAGTGCAGCAGCAGAACAATTTGCTGAGGGCTATTGAGGCGCA
ACAGCATCTGTTGCAACTCACAGTCTGGGGCATCAAGCAGCTCCAGGCAAGAATCCTGGCTGTGGAAAGA
TACCTAAAGGATCAACAGCTCCTGGGGATTTGGGGTTGCTCTGGAAAACTCATTTGCACCACTGCTGTGC
CTTGGAATGCTAGTTGGAGTAATAAATCTCTGGAACAGATTTGGAATCACACGACCTGGATGGAGTGGGA
CAGAGAAATTAACAATTACACAAGCTTAATACACTCCTTAATTGAAGAATCGCAAAACCAGCAAGAAAAG
AATGAACAAGAATTATTGGAATTAGATAAATGGGCAAGTTTGTGGAATTGGTTTAACATAACAAATTGGC
TGTGGTATATAAAATTATTCATAATGATAGTAGGAGGCTTGGTAGGTTTAAGAATAGTTTTTGCTGTACT
TTCTATAGTGAATAGAGTTAGGCAGGGATATTCACCATTATCGTTTCAGACCCACCTCCCAACCCCGAGG
GGACCCGACAGGCCCGAAGGAATAGAAGAAGAAGGTGGAGAGAGAGACAGAGACAGATCCATTCGATTAG
TGAACGGATCGGCACTGCGTGCGCCAATTCTGCAGACAAATGGCAGTATTCATCCACAATTTTAAAAGAA
AAGGGGGGATTGGGGGGTACAGTGCAGGGGAAAGAATAGTAGACATAATAGCAACAGACATACAAACTAA
AGAATTACAAAAACAAATTACAAAAATTCAAAATTTTCGGGTTTATTACAGGGACAGCAGAGATCCAGTT
TGGTTAATTAACCCGTGTCGGCTCCAGATCTGGCCTCCGGGCTCCGGTGCCCGTCAGTGGGCAGAGCGCA
CATCGCCCACAGTCCCCGAGAAGTTGGGGGGAGGGGTCGGCAATTGAACCGGTGCCTAGAGAAGGTGGCG
CGGGGTAAACTGGGAAAGTGATGTCGTGTACTGGCTCCGCCTTTTTCCCGAGGGTGGGGGAGAACCGTAT
ATAAGTGCAGTAGTCGCCGTGAACGTTCTTTTTCGCAACGGGTTTGCCGCCAGAACACAGGTAAGTGCCG
TGTGTGGTTCCCGCGGGCCTGGCCTCTTTACGGGTTATGGCCCTTGCGTGCCTTGAATTACTTCCACCTG
GCTGCAGTACGTGATTCTTGATCCCGAGCTTCGGGTTGGAAGTGGGTGGGAGAGTTCGAGGCCTTGCGCT
TAAGGAGCCCCTTCGCCTCGTGCTTGAGTTGAGGCCTGGCCTGGGCGCTGGGGCCGCCGCGTGCGAATCT
GGTGGCACCTTCGCGCCTGTCTCGCTGCTTTCGATAAGTCTCTAGCCATTTAAAATTTTTGATGACCTGC
TGCGACGCTTTTTTTCTGGCAAGATAGTCTTGTAAATGCGGGCCAAGATCTGCACACTGGTATTTCGGTT
TTTGGGGCCGCGGGCGGCGACGGGGCCCGTGCGTCCCAGCGCACATGTTCGGCGAGGCGGGGCCTGCGAG
CGCGGCCACCGAGAATCGGACGGGGGTAGTCTCAAGCTGGCCGGCCTGCTCTGGTGCCTGGCCTCGCGCC
GCCGTGTATCGCCCCGCCCTGGGCGGCAAGGCTGGCCCGGTCGGCACCAGTTGCGTGAGCGGAAAGATGG
CCGCTTCCCGGCCCTGCTGCAGGGAGCTCAAAATGGAGGACGCGGCGCTCGGGAGAGCGGGCGGGTGAGT
CACCCACACAAAGGAAAAGGGCCTTTCCGTCCTCAGCCGTCGCTTCATGTGACTCCACGGAGTACCGGGC
GCCGTCCAGGCACCTCGATTAGTTCTCGAGCTTTTGGAGTACGTCGTCTTTAGGTTGGGGGGAGGGGTTT
TATGCGATGGAGTTTCCCCACACTGAGTGGGTGGAGACTGAAGTTAGGCCAGCTTGGCACTTGATGTAAT
TCTCCTTGGAATTTGCCCTTTTTGAGTTTGGATCTTGGTTCATTCTCAAGCCTCAGACAGTGGTTCAAAG
TTTTTTTCTTCCATTTCAGGTGTCGTGAGCTTCTAGAGCCACCATGAGCAAGCTGGAGAAGTTTACAAAC
TGCTACTCCCTGTCTAAGACCCTGAGGTTCAAGGCCATCCCTGTGGGCAAGACCCAGGAGAACATCGACA
ATAAGCGGCTGCTGGTGGAGGACGAGAAGAGAGCCGAGGATTATAAGGGCGTGAAGAAGCTGCTGGATCG
CTACTATCTGTCTTTTATCAACGACGTGCTGCACAGCATCAAGCTGAAGAATCTGAACAATTACATCAGC
CTGTTCCGGAAGAAAACCAGAACCGAGAAGGAGAATAAGGAGCTGGAGAACCTGGAGATCAATCTGCGGA
AGGAGATCGCCAAGGCCTTCAAGGGCAACGAGGGCTACAAGTCCCTGTTTAAGAAGGATATCATCGAGAC
AATCCTGCCAGAGTTCCTGGACGATAAGGACGAGATCGCCCTGGTGAACAGCTTCAATGGCTTTACCACA
GCCTTCACCGGCTTCTTTCGCAACAGAGAGAATATGTTTTCCGAGGAGGCCAAGAGCACATCCATCGCCT
TCAGGTGTATCAACGAGAATCTGACCCGCTACATCTCTAATATGGACATCTTCGAGAAGGTGGACGCCAT
CTTTGATAAGCACGAGGTGCAGGAGATCAAGGAGAAGATCCTGAACAGCGACTATGATGTGGAGGATTTC
TTTGAGGGCGAGTTCTTTAACTTTGTGCTGACACAGGAGGGCATCCGCGTGTATAACGCCATCATCGGCG
GCTTCGTGACCGAGAGCGGCGAGAAGATCAAGGGCCTGAACGAGTACATCAACCTGTATAATCAGAAAAC
CAAGCAGAAGCTGCCTAAGTTTAAGCCACTGTATAAGCAGGTGCTGAGCGATCGGGAGTCTCTGAGCTTC
TACGGCCGGGGCTATACATCCGATGAGGAGGTGCTGGAGGTGTTTAGAAACACCCTGAACAAGAACAGCG
AGATCTTCAGCTCCATCAAGAAGCTGGAGAAGCTGTTCAAGAATTTTGACGAGTACTCTAGCGCCGGCAT
CTTTGTGAAGAACGGCCCCGCCATCAGCACAATCTCCAAGCGCATCTTCGGCGAGTGGAACGTGATCCGG
GACAAGTGGAATGCCGAGTATGACGATATCCACCTGAAGAAGAAGGCCGTGGTGACCGAGAAGTACGAGG
ACGATCGGAGAAAGTCCTTCAAGAAGATCGGCTCCTTTTCTCTGGAGCAGCTGCAGGAGTACGCCGACGC
CGATCTGTCTGTGGTGGAGAAGCTGAAGGAGATCATCATCCAGAAGGTGGATGAGATCTACAAGGTGTAT
GGCTCCTCTGAGAAGCTGTTCGACGCCGATTTTGTGCTGGAGAAGAGCCTGAAGAAGAACGACGCCGTGG
TGGCCATCATGAAGGACCTGCTGGATTCTGTGAAGAGCTTCGAGAATTACATCAAGGCCTTCTTTGGCGA
GGGCAAGGAGACAAACAGGGACGAGTCCTTCTATGGCGATTTTGTGCTGGCCTACGACATCCTGCTGAAG
GTGGACCACATCTACGATGCCATCCGCAATTATGTGACCCAGAAGCCCTACTCTAAGGATAAGTTCAAGC
TGTATTTTCAGAACCCTCAGTTCATGGGCGGCTGGGACAAGGATAAGGAGACAGACTATCGGGCCACCAT
CCTGAGATACGGCTCCAAGTACTATCTGGCCATCATGGATAAGAAGTACGCCAAGTGCCTGCAGAAGATC
GACAAGGACGATGTGAACGGCAATTACGAGAAGATCAACTATAAGCTGCTGCCCGGCCCTAATAAGATGC
TGCCAAAGGTGTTCTTTTCTAAGAAGTGGATGGCCTACTATAACCCCAGCGAGGACATCCAGAAGATCTA
CAAGAATGGCACATTCAAGAAGGGCGATATGTTTAACCTGAATGACTGTCACAAGCTGATCGACTTCTTT
AAGGATAGCATCTCCCGGTATCCAAAGTGGTCCAATGCCTACGATTTCAACTTTTCTGAGACAGAGAAGT
ATAAGGACATCGCCGGCTTTTACAGAGAGGTGGAGGAGCAGGGCTATAAGGTGAGCTTCGAGTCTGCCAG
CAAGAAGGAGGTGGATAAGCTGGTGGAGGAGGGCAAGCTGTATATGTTCCAGATCTATAACAAGGACTTT
TCCGATAAGTCTCACGGCACACCCAATCTGCACACCATGTACTTCAAGCTGCTGTTTGACGAGAACAATC
ACGGACAGATCAGGCTGAGCGGAGGAGCAGAGCTGTTCATGAGGCGCGCCTCCCTGAAGAAGGAGGAGCT
GGTGGTGCACCCAGCCAACTCCCCTATCGCCAACAAGAATCCAGATAATCCCAAGAAAACCACAACCCTG
TCCTACGACGTGTATAAGGATAAGAGGTTTTCTGAGGACCAGTACGAGCTGCACATCCCAATCGCCATCA
ATAAGTGCCCCAAGAACATCTTCAAGATCAATACAGAGGTGCGCGTGCTGCTGAAGCACGACGATAACCC
CTATGTGATCGGCATCGCCAGGGGCGAGCGCAATCTGCTGTATATCGTGGTGGTGGACGGCAAGGGCAAC
ATCGTGGAGCAGTATTCCCTGAACGAGATCATCAACAACTTCAACGGCATCAGGATCAAGACAGATTACC
ACTCTCTGCTGGACAAGAAGGAGAAGGAGAGGTTCGAGGCCCGCCAGAACTGGACCTCCATCGAGAATAT
CAAGGAGCTGAAGGCCGGCTATATCTCTCAGGTGGTGCACAAGATCTGCGAGCTGGTGGAGAAGTACGAT
GCCGTGATCGCCCTGGAGGACCTGAACTCTGGCTTTAAGAATAGCCGCGTGAAGGTGGAGAAGCAGGTGT
ATCAGAAGTTCGAGAAGATGCTGATCGATAAGCTGAACTACATGGTGGACAAGAAGTCTAATCCTTGTGC
AACAGGCGGCGCCCTGAAGGGCTATCAGATCACCAATAAGTTCGAGAGCTTTAAGTCCATGTCTACCCAG
AACGGCTTCATCTTTTACATCCCTGCCTGGCTGACATCCAAGATCGATCCATCTACCGGCTTTGTGAACC
TGCTGAAAACCAAGTATACCAGCATCGCCGATTCCAAGAAGTTCATCAGCTCCTTTGACAGGATCATGTA
CGTGCCCGAGGAGGATCTGTTCGAGTTTGCCCTGGACTATAAGAACTTCTCTCGCACAGACGCCGATTAC
ATCAAGAAGTGGAAGCTGTACTCCTACGGCAACCGGATCAGAATCTTCCGGAATCCTAAGAAGAACAACG
TGTTCGACTGGGAGGAGGTGTGCCTGACCAGCGCCTATAAGGAGCTGTTCAACAAGTACGGCATCAATTA
TCAGCAGGGCGATATCAGAGCCCTGCTGTGCGAGCAGTCCGACAAGGCCTTCTACTCTAGCTTTATGGCC
CTGATGAGCCTGATGCTGCAGATGCGGAACAGCATCACAGGCCGCACCGACGTGGATTTTCTGATCAGCC
CTGTGAAGAACTCCGACGGCATCTTCTACGATAGCCGGAACTATGAGGCCCAGGAGAATGCCATCCTGCC
AAAGAACGCCGACGCCAATGGCGCCTATAACATCGCCAGAAAGGTGCTGTGGGCCATCGGCCAGTTCAAG
AAGGCCGAGGACGAGAAGCTGGATAAGGTGAAGATCGCCATCTCTAACAAGGAGTGGCTGGAGTACGCCC
AGACCAGCGTGAAGCACGGATCCTATCCCTATGACGTGCCCGATTATGCCAGCCTGGGCAGCGGCTCCCC
TGCTGCCAAACGCGTTAAACTAGACGAAGATCCTGCCGCGAAGCGCGTGAAACTGGACGACGGCATTGGT
AGTGGGAGCAACGGCAGCAGCCTCGGCTCCGGAATGAACATTCAGATGTTGCTCGAGGCTGCTGATTACC
TGGAGCGCCGCGAACGGGAAGCGGAACACGGTTACGCTAGTATGCTGCCTGGGAGCGGCATGAATATCCA
GATGCTGCTCGAGGCGGCCGATTATCTCGAACGCAGAGAGAGAGAAGCCGAACATGGCTACGCCTCTATG
CTGCCTGGCTCCGGGATGAATATACAGATGCTCCTGGAAGCTGCCGACTATCTGGAGCGAAGAGAAAGGG
AGGCTGAGCACGGGTATGCAAGTATGCTCCCTGGCTCCGGTATGAATATCCAGATGCTGCTGGAGGCCGC
TGACTATCTTGAACGCCGAGAAAGGGAAGCCGAGCATGGATATGCATCCATGCTGCCTTCTAGGTCTGCC
TACCCATACGATGTTCCAGATTACGCTTCGCCGAAGAAAAAGCGCAAGGTCGCTAGCGAGGGCAGAGGAA
GTCTTCTAACATGCGGTGACGTGGAGGAGAATCCCGGCCCTGGTACCGTGAGCAAGGGCGAGGAGCTGTT
CACCGGGGTGGTGCCCATCCTGGTCGAGCTGGACGGCGACGTAAACGGCCACAAGTTCAGCGTGTCCGGC
GAGGGCGAGGGCGATGCCACCTACGGCAAGCTGACCCTGAAGTTCATCTGCACCACCGGCAAGCTGCCCG
TGCCCTGGCCCACCCTCGTGACCACCCTGACCTACGGCGTGCAGTGCTTCAGCCGCTACCCCGACCACAT
GAAGCAGCACGACTTCTTCAAGTCCGCCATGCCCGAAGGCTACGTCCAGGAGCGCACCATCTTCTTCAAG
GACGACGGCAACTACAAGACCCGCGCCGAGGTGAAGTTCGAGGGCGACACCCTGGTGAACCGCATCGAGC
TGAAGGGCATCGACTTCAAGGAGGACGGCAACATCCTGGGGCACAAGCTGGAGTACAACTACAACAGCCA
CAACGTCTATATCATGGCCGACAAGCAGAAGAACGGCATCAAGGTGAACTTCAAGATCCGCCACAACATC
GAGGACGGCAGCGTGCAGCTCGCCGACCACTACCAGCAGAACACCCCCATCGGCGACGGCCCCGTGCTGC
TGCCCGACAACCACTACCTGAGCACCCAGTCCGCCCTGAGCAAAGACCCCAACGAGAAGCGCGATCACAT
GGTCCTGCTGGAGTTCGTGACCGCCGCCGGGATCACTCTCGGCATGGACGAGCTGTACAAGACCGGTTGA
GAATTCGATATCAAGCTTATCGATAATCAACCTCTGGATTACAAAATTTGTGAAAGATTGACTGGTATTC
TTAACTATGTTGCTCCTTTTACGCTATGTGGATACGCTGCTTTAATGCCTTTGTATCATGCTATTGCTTC
CCGTATGGCTTTCATTTTCTCCTCCTTGTATAAATCCTGGTTGCTGTCTCTTTATGAGGAGTTGTGGCCC
GTTGTCAGGCAACGTGGCGTGGTGTGCACTGTGTTTGCTGACGCAACCCCCACTGGTTGGGGCATTGCCA
CCACCTGTCAGCTCCTTTCCGGGACTTTCGCTTTCCCCCTCCCTATTGCCACGGCGGAACTCATCGCCGC
CTGCCTTGCCCGCTGCTGGACAGGGGCTCGGCTGTTGGGCACTGACAATTCCGTGGTGTTGTCGGGGAAA
TCATCGTCCTTTCCTTGGCTGCTCGCCTGTGTTGCCACCTGGATTCTGCGCGGGACGTCCTTCTGCTACG
TCCCTTCGGCCCTCAATCCAGCGGACCTTCCTTCCCGCGGCCTGCTGCCGGCTCTGCGGCCTCTTCCGCG
TCTTCGCCTTCGCCCTCAGACGAGTCGGATCTCCCTTTGGGCCGCCTCCCCGCATCGATACCGTCGACCT
CGAGACCTAGAAAAACATGGAGCAATCACAAGTAGCAATACAGCAGCTACCAATGCTGATTGTGCCTGGC
TAGAAGCACAAGAGGAGGAGGAGGTGGGTTTTCCAGTCACACCTCAGGTACCTTTAAGACCAATGACTTA
CAAGGCAGCTGTAGATCTTAGCCACTTTTTAAAAGAAAAGGGGGGACTGGAAGGGCTAATTCACTCCCAA
CGAAGACAAGATATCCTTGATCTGTGGATCTACCACACACAAGGCTACTTCCCTGATTGGCAGAACTACA
CACCAGGGCCAGGGATCAGATATCCACTGACCTTTGGATGGTGCTACAAGCTAGTACCAGTTGAGCAAGA
GAAGGTAGAAGAAGCCAATGAAGGAGAGAACACCCGCTTGTTACACCCTGTGAGCCTGCATGGGATGGAT
GACCCGGAGAGAGAAGTATTAGAGTGGAGGTTTGACAGCCGCCTAGCATTTCATCACATGGCCCGAGAGC
TGCATCCGGACTGTACTGGGTCTCTCTGGTTAGACCAGATCTGAGCCTGGGAGCTCTCTGGCTAACTAGG
GAACCCACTGCTTAAGCCTCAATAAAGCTTGCCTTGAGTGCTTCAAGTAGTGTGTGCCCGTCTGTTGTGT
GACTCTGGTAACTAGAGATCCCTCAGACCCTTTTAGTCAGTGTGGAAAATCTCTAGCAGGGCCCGTTTAA
ACCCGCTGATCAGCCTCGACTGTGCCTTCTAGTTGCCAGCCATCTGTTGTTTGCCCCTCCCCCGTGCCTT
CCTTGACCCTGGAAGGTGCCACTCCCACTGTCCTTTCCTAATAAAATGAGGAAATTGCATCGCATTGTCT
GAGTAGGTGTCATTCTATTCTGGGGGGTGGGGTGGGGCAGGACAGCAAGGGGGAGGATTGGGAAGACAAT
AGCAGGCATGCTGGGGATGCGGTGGGCTCTATGGCTTCTGAGGCGGAAAGAACCAGCTGGGGCTCTAGGG
GGTATCCCC
[124 nt withheld, positions 10510-10633]
C
[91 nt withheld, positions 10635-10725]
A
[49 nt withheld, positions 10727-10775]
CCTTTGACGTTGGAGTCCACGTTCTTT
[37 nt withheld, positions 10803-10839]
ACCCTATCTCGGTCTATTCTTTTGATTTATAAGGGATTTTGCCGATTTCGGCCTATTGGTTAAAAAATGA
GCTGATTTAACAAAAATTTAACGCGAATTAATTCTGTGGAATGTGTGTCAGTTAGGGTGTGGAAAGTCCC
CAGGCTCCCCAGCAGGCAGAAGTATGCAAAGCATGCATCTCAATTAGTCAGCAACCAGGTGTGGAAAGTC
CCCAGGCTCCCCAGCAGGCAGAAGTATGCAAAGCATGCATCTCAATTAGTCAGCAACCATAGTCCCGCCC
CTAACTCCGCCCATCCCGCCCCTAACTCCGCCCAGTTCCGCCCATTCTCCGCCCCATGGCTGACTAATTT
TTTTTATTTATGCAGAGGCCGAGGCCGCCTCTGCCTCTGAGCTATTCCAGAAGTAGTGAGGAGGCTTTTT
TGGAGGCCTAGGCTTTTGCAAAAAGCTCCCGGGAGCTTGTATATCCATTTTCGGATCTGATCAGCACGTG
TTGACAATTAATCATCGGCATAGTATATCGGCATAGTATAATACGACAAGGTGAGGAACTAAACCATGGC
CAAGTTGACCAGTGCCGTTCCGGTGCTCACCGCGCGCGACGTCGCCGGAGCGGTCGAGTTCTGGACCGAC
CGGCTCGGGTTCTCCCGGGACTTCGTGGAGGACGACTTCGCCGGTGTGGTCCGGGACGACGTGACCCTGT
TCATCAGCGCGGTCCAGGACCAGGTGGTGCCGGACAACACCCTGGCCTGGGTGTGGGTGCGCGGCCTGGA
CGAGCTGTACGCCGAGTGGTCGGAGGTCGTGTCCACGAACTTCCGGGACGCCTCCGGGCCGGCCATGACC
GAGATCGGCGAGCAGCCGTGGGGGCGGGAGTTCGCCCTGCGCGACCCGGCCGGCAACTGCGTGCACTTCG
TGGCCGAGGAGCAGGACTGACACGTGCTACGAGATTTCGATTCCACCGCCGCCTTCTATGAAAGGTTGGG
CTTCGGAATCGTTTTCCGGGACGCCGGCTGGATGATCCTCCAGCGCGGGGATCTCATGCTGGAGTTCTTC
GCCCACCCCAACTTGTTTATTGCAGCTTATAATGGTTACAAATAAAGCAATAGCATCACAAATTTCACAA
ATAAAGCATTTTTTTCACTGCATTCTAGTTGTGGTTTGTCCAAACTCATCAATGTATCTTATCATGTCTG
TATACCGTCGACCTCTAGCTAGAGCTTGGCGTAATCATGGTCATAGCTGTTTCCTGTGTGAAATTGTTAT
CCGCTCACAATTCCACACAACATACGAGCCGGAAGCATAAAGTGTAAAGCCTGGGGTGCCTAATGAGTGA
GCTAACTCACATTAATTGCGTTGCGCTCACTGCCCGCTTTCCAGTCGGGAAACCTGTCGTGCCAGCTGCA
TTAATGAATCGGCCAACGCGCGGGGAGAGGCGGTTTGCGTATTGGGCGCTCTTCCGCTTCCTCGCTCACT
GACTCGCTGCGCTCGGTCGTTCGGCTGCGGCGAGCGGTATCAGCTCACTCAAAGGCGGTAATACGGTTAT
CCACAGAATCAGGGGATAACGCAGGAAAGAACATGTGAGCAAAAGGCCAGCAAAAGGCCAGGAACCGTAA
AAAGGCCGCGTTGCTGGCGTTTTTCCATAGGCTCCGCCCCCCTGACGAGCATCACAAAAATCGACGCTCA
AGTCAGAGGTGGCGAAACCCGACAGGACTATAAAGATACCAGGCGTTTCCCCCTGGAAGCTCCCTCGTGC
GCTCTCCTGTTCCGACCCTGCCGCTTACCGGATACCTGTCCGCCTTTCTCCCTTCGGGAAGCGTGGCGCT
TTCTCATAGCTCACGCTGTAGGTATCTCAGTTCGGTGTAGGTCGTTCGCTCCAAGCTGGGCTGTGTGCAC
GAACCCCCCGTTCAGCCCGACCGCTGCGCCTTATCCGGTAACTATCGTCTTGAGTCCAACCCGGTAAGAC
ACGACTTATCGCCACTGGCAGCAGCCACTGGTAACAGGATTAGCAGAGCGAGGTATGTAGGCGGTGCTAC
AGAGTTCTTGAAGTGGTGGCCTAACTACGGCTACACTAGAAGAACAGTATTTGGTATCTGCGCTCTGCTG
AAGCCAGTTACCTTCGGAAAAAGAGTTGGTAGCTCTTGATCCGGCAAACAAACCACCGCTGGTAGCGGTG
GTTTTTTTGTTTGCAAGCAGCAGATTACGCGCAGAAAAAAAGGATCTCAAGAAGATCCTTTGATCTTTTC
TACGGGGTCTGACGCTCAGTGGAACGAAAACTCACGTTAAGGGATTTTGGTCATGAGATTATCAAAAAGG
ATCTTCACCTAGATCCTTTTAAATTAAAAATGAAGTTTTAAATCAATCTAAAGTATATATGAGTAAACTT
GGTCTGACAGTTACCAATGCTTAATCAGTGAGGCACCTATCTCAGCGATCTGTCTATTTCGTTCATCCAT
AGTTGCCTGACTCCCCGTCGTGTAGATAACTACGATACGGGAGGGCTTACCATCTGGCCCCAGTGCTGCA
ATGATACCGCGAGACCCACGCTCACCGGCTCCAGATTTATCAGCAATAAACCAGCCAGCCGGAAGGGCCG
AGCGCAGAAGTGGTCCTGCAACTTTATCCGCCTCCATCCAGTCTATTAATTGTTGCCGGGAAGCTAGAGT
AAGTAGTTCGCCAGTTAATAGTTTGCGCAACGTTGTTGCCATTGCTACAGGCATCGTGGTGTCACGCTCG
TCGTTTGGTATGGCTTCATTCAGCTCCGGTTCCCAACGATCAAGGCGAGTTACATGATCCCCCATGTTGT
GCAAAAAAGCGGTTAGCTCCTTCGGTCCTCCGATCGTTGTCAGAAGTAAGTTGGCCGCAGTGTTATCACT
CATGGTTATGGCAGCACTGCATAATTCTCTTACTGTCATGCCATCCGTAAGATGCTTTTCTGTGACTGGT
GAGTACTCAACCAAGTCATTCTGAGAATAGTGTATGCGGCGACCGAGTTGCTCTTGCCCGGCGTCAATAC
GGGATAATACCGCGCCACATAGCAGAACTTTAAAAGTGCTCATCATTGGAAAACGTTCTTCGGGGCGAAA
ACTCTCAAGGATCTTACCGCTGTTGAGATCCAGTTCGATGTAACCCACTCGTGCACCCAACTGATCTTCA
GCATCTTTTACTTTCACCAGCGTTTCTGGGTGAGCAAAAACAGGAAGGCAAAATGCCGCAAAAAAGGGAA
TAAGGGCGACACGGAAATGTTGAATACTCATACTCTTCCTTTTTCAATATTATTGAAGCATTTATCAGGG
TTATTGTCTCATGAGCGGATACATATTTGAATGTATTTAGAAAAATAAACAAATAGGGGTTCCGCGCACA
TTTCCCCGAAAAGTGCCACCTGAC
Features (pLannotate 1.2.2; 33 found; start..end, strand, type, name):
     31..83      -  misc_feature   bom (fragment): basis of mobility region from pBR322
    238..617     +  enhancer       CMV enhancer: human cytomegalovirus immediate early enhancer
    618..817     +  promoter       CMV promoter: human cytomegalovirus (CMV) immediate early promoter
    835..1015    +  LTR            5' LTR (truncated): truncated 5' long terminal repeat (LTR) from HIV-1
   1062..1187    +  misc_feature   HIV-1 Ψ: packaging signal of human immunodeficiency virus type 1
   1171..1534    +  CDS            HIV-1 gag (fragment): gag protein from human immunodeficiency virus 1; gag
   1680..1913    +  misc_feature   RRE: The Rev response element (RRE) of HIV-1 allows for Rev-dependent mRNA export from the nucleus to the cytoplasm.
   2290..2390    +  CDS            Rev (fragment): human immunodeficiency virus 1 (HIV-1) Rev protein; rev; enhances nuclear export of unspliced and incompletely spliced viral mRNAs
   2440..2557    +  misc_feature   cPPT/CTS: central polypurine tract and central termination sequence of HIV-1
   2630..3808    +  promoter       EF-1α promoter: strong constitutive promoter for human elongation factor EF-1α
   3824..7507    +  CDS            LbCpf1: CRISPR-associated protein from Lachnospiraceae bacterium ND2006 (Zetsche et al., 2015)
   7661..7750    +  CDS            Mxd1 (fragment): MAD1_MOUSE - Also known as Mad, Mad1. Experimental evidence at protein level: Swiss-Prot protein existence level 1. Component of a transcriptional repressor complex together with MAX (By similarity). In complex with MAX binds to the core DNA sequence 5'-CAC[GA]TG-3' (By similarity). Antagonizes MYC transcriptional activity by competing with MYC for MAX binding (By similarity). Binds to the TERT promoter and represses telomerase expression, possibly by interfering with MYC binding (By similarity). From Mus musculus (Mouse).
   8051..8078    +  CDS            3xHA (fragment): three tandem HA epitope tags
   8168..8881    +  CDS            EGFP: EGFP is a basic (constitutively fluorescent) green fluorescent protein published in 1996, derived from Aequorea victoria. It is reported to be a rapidly-maturing weak dimer with moderate acid sensitivity.
   8891..8915    +  misc_feature   MCS (fragment): pBluescript multiple cloning site
   8915..9503    +  misc_feature   WPRE: woodchuck hepatitis virus posttranscriptional regulatory element
   9440..10021   +  CDS            nef (fragment): NEF_HV1H2 - Experimental evidence at protein level: Swiss-Prot protein existence level 1. Extracellular Nef protein targets CD4(+) T-lymphocytes for apoptosis by interacting with CXCR4 surface receptors. From Human immunodeficiency virus type 1 group M subtype B (isolate HXB2) (HIV-1).
  10028..10208   +  LTR            5' LTR (truncated): truncated 5' long terminal repeat (LTR) from HIV-1
  10240..10464   +  polyA_signal   bGH poly(A) signal: bovine growth hormone polyadenylation signal
  10468..10489   +  promoter       SV40 promoter (fragment): SV40 enhancer and early promoter
  10510..10938   +  rep_origin     f1 ori (sequence partly withheld): f1 bacteriophage origin of replication; arrow indicates direction of (+) strand synthesis
  10952..11281   +  promoter       SV40 promoter: SV40 enhancer and early promoter
  11329..11376   +  promoter       EM7 promoter: synthetic bacterial promoter&nbsp
  11395..11769   +  CDS            BleoR: antibiotic-binding protein; Sh ble from Streptoalloteichus hindustanus; confers resistance to bleomycin, phleomycin, and Zeocin™
  11779..11904   +  CDS            ble (fragment): BLE_KLEPN - Experimental evidence at protein level: Swiss-Prot protein existence level 1. Binding protein with a strong affinity to the bleomycin family of antibiotics. Binds to CL990; an antimitotic-antibiotic compound. From Klebsiella pneumoniae.
  11899..12020   +  polyA_signal   SV40 poly(A) signal: SV40 polyadenylation signal
  12091..12113   -  protein_bind   lac operator (fragment): The lac repressor binds to the lac operator to inhibit transcription in E. coli. This inhibition can be relieved by adding lactose or isopropyl-β-D-thiogalactopyranoside (IPTG). lac repressor encoded by lacI
  12117..12147   -  promoter       lac promoter: promoter for the E. coli lac operon
  12162..12183   -  protein_bind   CAP binding site: CAP binding activates transcription in the presence of cAMP. E. coli catabolite activator protein
  12196..12288   -  CDS            lacI (fragment): lac repressor; lacI; The lac repressor binds to the lac operator to inhibit transcription in E. coli. This inhibition can be relieved by adding lactose or isopropyl-β-D-thiogalactopyranoside (IPTG).
  12471..13059   -  rep_origin     ori: high-copy-number ColE1/pMB1/pBR322/pUC origin of replication
  13230..14090   -  CDS            AmpR: β-lactamase; bla; confers resistance to ampicillin, carbenicillin, and related antibiotics
  14091..14195   -  promoter       AmpR promoter: bla
