[The description below was written by a language model from this plasmid's Addgene catalogue record and pLannotate feature annotations shown in this document.]
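Description:
SM270_EF1A-dHyperLbCas12a-4xSID-T2A-EGFP is a 14.2 kb lentiviral transfer plasmid built on the pFUGW backbone for mammalian expression of a CRISPR interference effector. It is maintained in E. coli through a high-copy ColE1/pUC-type origin with ampicillin resistance (AmpR). The backbone also carries an f1 origin and an SV40/EM7-driven BleoR (Zeocin resistance) cassette that lies outside the viral genome. The lentiviral portion begins with a CMV enhancer/promoter fused to a truncated HIV-1 5' LTR, which drives genomic RNA production in packaging cells. This is followed by the Ψ packaging signal with a gag fragment, the RRE for Rev-dependent nuclear export, and the cPPT/CTS. Downstream of the payload sit a WPRE, which enhances transcript expression, a truncated 3' LTR and a bGH polyadenylation signal.

The payload is a single open reading frame driven by the constitutive human EF-1α promoter. It encodes LbCas12a (LbCpf1, from Lachnospiraceae bacterium ND2006) carrying the recorded substitutions D156R, D235R, E292R, E350R and D832A, which together define the dHyperLbCas12a variant, the "d" denoting a nuclease-dead enzyme. This protein is fused to 4xSID, a repressor module; the annotation detects a fragment of mouse Mxd1 (Mad1), consistent with the name's four copies of the Sin3-interacting domain. A partial match to an HA epitope tag is also annotated. According to the construct name, a T2A self-cleaving peptide then separates the effector from EGFP, so green fluorescence marks expressing cells for identification or sorting. No crRNA expression cassette is annotated, so guide arrays would presumably be supplied separately. The associated publication title indicates the construct is used for multiplexed CRISPRi screens.
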