Addgene plasmid #244208: SM270_EF1A-dHyperLbCas12a-4xSID-T2A-EGFP
Purpose: Mammalian expression of dHyperLbCas12a-4xSID with EGFP selectable marker
Depositing lab: Tim Reddy. Depositing organization: Duke University. Publication: dHyperCas12a enables multiplexed CRISPRi screens. Melore SM, McRoberts Amador CD, Hamilton MC, Gersbach CA, Reddy TE. Nat Commun. 2026 Feb 12. doi: 10.1038/s41467-026-69090-z. PubMed 41673027.
Backbone
  Vector backbone: pFUGW
  Vector type: Mammalian Expression, Lentiviral, CRISPR
Growth in bacteria
  Bacterial resistance: Ampicillin, 100 μg/mL
  Growth temperature: 30°C
  Growth strain: NEB Stable
  Copy number: High Copy
Gene/Insert
  Gene/Insert name: dHyperLbCas12a-4xSID
  Species: Synthetic
  Mutation: dHyperLbCas12a: D156R, D235R, E292R, E350R, and D832A
  Cloning method: Gibson Cloning
Terms and licenses: Academic/Nonprofit Terms; Industry Terms: Not Available to Industry
Depositor comments: Please visit https://doi.org/10.1101/2024.07.08.602263 for bioRxiv preprint.
How to cite: SM270_EF1A-dHyperLbCas12a-4xSID-T2A-EGFP was a gift from Tim Reddy (Addgene plasmid # 244208 ; http://n2t.net/addgene:244208 ; RRID:Addgene_244208)
